Addgene plasmid #24492: pcDNA3.1hSIRT3_H248Y_HA
Depositing lab: Eric Verdin. Depositing organization: J. David Gladstone Institutes. Publication: SIRT3 regulates mitochondrial fatty-acid oxidation by reversible enzyme deacetylation. Hirschey MD, Shimazu T, Goetzman E, Jing E, Schwer B, Lombard DB, Grueter CA, Harris C, Biddinger S, Ilkayeva OR, Stevens RD, Li Y, Saha AK, Ruderman NB, Bain JR, Newgard CB, Farese RV, Alt FW, Kahn CR, Verdin E. Nature. 2010 Mar 4. 464(7285):121-5. 10.1038/nature08778 PubMed 20203611.
Backbone
  Vector backbone: pcDNA3.1
  Backbone manufacturer: Invitrogen
  Backbone size w/o insert (bp): 5500
  Vector type: Mammalian Expression
  Selectable markers: Neomycin (select with G418)
Growth in bacteria
  Bacterial resistance: Ampicillin, 100 μg/mL
  Growth temperature: 37°C
  Growth strain: DH5alpha
  Copy number: Unknown
Gene/Insert
  Gene/Insert name: Human Sirtuin 3 catalytically inactive mutant (alt names: SIRT3; SIRT3-H248Y)
  Species: H. sapiens (human)
  Insert size (bp): 1000
  Mutation: H248Y
  GenBank ID: NM_012239
  Entrez Gene: SIRT3 (a.k.a. SIR2L3)
  Tag / fusion protein: HA (C terminal on insert)
  Cloning method: Restriction Enzyme; 5′ cloning site EcoRI (not destroyed); 3′ cloning site EcoRI (not destroyed)
  Sequencing primers: 5′ n/a
Terms and licenses: Academic/Nonprofit Terms; Industry Terms: Not Available to Industry
Depositor comments: SIRT3 contains a mutation at amino acid Q32H. This mutation is present in the first 100 amino acids of SIRT3 which serve as its mitochondrial import signal. A peptide corresponding to the first 100 aa of SIRT3 is normally cleaved once the protein has been imported into the mitochondria and the active form of SIRT3 in the mitochondrial matrix therefore lacks this part of the protein. Therefore the mutation should not modify SIRT3 activity.
How to cite: pcDNA3.1hSIRT3_H248Y_HA was a gift from Eric Verdin (Addgene plasmid # 24492 ; http://n2t.net/addgene:24492 ; RRID:Addgene_24492)
