[The description below was written by a language model from this plasmid's Addgene catalogue record and pLannotate feature annotations shown in this document.]
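Description:
pcDNA3.1hSIRT3_H248Y_HA is a mammalian expression plasmid built on the Invitrogen pcDNA3.1 backbone that encodes a catalytically inactive form of human sirtuin 3 (SIRT3), the mitochondrial NAD-dependent protein deacetylase. The sequenced record is about 6.6 kb. The SIRT3 open reading frame, inserted between two retained EcoRI sites, sits downstream of the human cytomegalovirus immediate-early enhancer and promoter and is followed by the bovine growth hormone polyadenylation signal. A T7 promoter lies between the CMV promoter and the insert and could support in vitro transcription. The catalogue lists a C-terminal HA epitope tag for detection or immunoprecipitation, although the automated feature table does not annotate it separately. The short hits annotated as an HIV-1 LTR fragment, and as ble and lacI fragments, are most likely annotation matches to backbone sequence rather than functional elements.

The H248Y substitution abolishes deacetylase activity, so the construct serves as a negative control alongside wild-type SIRT3 in studies of mitochondrial protein acetylation, such as the associated work on regulation of fatty-acid oxidation. The depositor also notes an unintended Q32H change. It lies within the first 100 amino acids, which act as the mitochondrial import signal and are cleaved after import, so it is not expected to affect the mature protein.

For propagation in E. coli the plasmid carries a high-copy ColE1/pUC-type origin and the β-lactamase gene for ampicillin resistance, plus an f1 origin for single-stranded DNA production. An SV40 early promoter drives the neomycin phosphotransferase gene, terminated by the SV40 polyadenylation signal, which allows G418 selection of stably transfected mammalian cells.
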