Features (pLannotate 1.2.2; 20 found; start..end, strand, type, name):
      1..380     +  enhancer       CMV enhancer: human cytomegalovirus immediate early enhancer
    381..584     +  promoter       CMV promoter: human cytomegalovirus (CMV) immediate early promoter
    580..613     +  LTR            5' LTR (truncated) (fragment): truncated 5' long terminal repeat (LTR) from HIV-1
    629..647     +  promoter       T7 promoter: promoter for bacteriophage T7 RNA polymerase
    708..1904    +  CDS            SIRT3: SIR3_HUMAN - Also known as SIR2L3. Experimental evidence at protein level: Swiss-Prot protein existence level 1. NAD-dependent protein deacetylase (PubMed:12186850, PubMed:12374852, PubMed:16788062, PubMed:18680753, PubMed:18794531, PubMed:23283301, PubMed:24121500, PubMed:24252090, PubMed:19535340). Activates or deactivates mitochondrial target proteins by deacetylating key lysine residues (PubMed:12186850, PubMed:12374852, PubMed:16788062, PubMed:18680753, PubMed:18794531, PubMed:23283301, PubMed:24121500, PubMed:24252090). Known targets include ACSS1, IDH, GDH, SOD2, PDHA1, LCAD, SDHA and t
   1984..2208    +  polyA_signal   bGH poly(A) signal: bovine growth hormone polyadenylation signal
   2212..2233    +  promoter       SV40 promoter (fragment): SV40 enhancer and early promoter
   2254..2682    +  rep_origin     f1 ori (sequence partly withheld): f1 bacteriophage origin of replication; arrow indicates direction of (+) strand synthesis
   2696..3025    +  promoter       SV40 promoter: SV40 enhancer and early promoter
   3092..3883    +  CDS            neo: KKA2_KLEPN - Also known as kan, nptII. Experimental evidence at protein level: Swiss-Prot protein existence level 1. Resistance to kanamycin, neomycin, paromomycin, ribostamycin, butirosin and gentamicin B. From Klebsiella pneumoniae.
   3907..4065    +  CDS            ble (fragment): BLE_KLEPN - Experimental evidence at protein level: Swiss-Prot protein existence level 1. Binding protein with a strong affinity to the bleomycin family of antibiotics. Binds to CL990; an antimitotic-antibiotic compound. From Klebsiella pneumoniae.
   4060..4181    +  polyA_signal   SV40 poly(A) signal: SV40 polyadenylation signal
   4254..4270    -  protein_bind   lac operator: The lac repressor binds to the lac operator to inhibit transcription in E. coli. This inhibition can be relieved by adding lactose or isopropyl-β-D-thiogalactopyranoside (IPTG). lac repressor encoded by lacI
   4278..4308    -  promoter       lac promoter: promoter for the E. coli lac operon
   4323..4344    -  protein_bind   CAP binding site: CAP binding activates transcription in the presence of cAMP. E. coli catabolite activator protein
   4357..4449    -  CDS            lacI (fragment): lac repressor; lacI; The lac repressor binds to the lac operator to inhibit transcription in E. coli. This inhibition can be relieved by adding lactose or isopropyl-β-D-thiogalactopyranoside (IPTG).
   4632..5220    -  rep_origin     ori: high-copy-number ColE1/pMB1/pBR322/pUC origin of replication
   5391..6251    -  CDS            AmpR: β-lactamase; bla; confers resistance to ampicillin, carbenicillin, and related antibiotics
   6252..6356    -  promoter       AmpR promoter: bla
   6415..6467    -  misc_feature   bom (fragment): basis of mobility region from pBR322
>Addgene plasmid #24492 | pcDNA3.1hSIRT3_H248Y_HA | addgene full sequence | sequence record 272724 | Addgene NGS Result
GACATTGATTATTGACTAGTTATTAATAGTAATCAATTACGGGGTCATTAGTTCATAGCCCATATATGGA
GTTCCGCGTTACATAACTTACGGTAAATGGCCCGCCTGGCTGACCGCCCAACGACCCCCGCCCATTGACG
TCAATAATGACGTATGTTCCCATAGTAACGCCAATAGGGACTTTCCATTGACGTCAATGGGTGGAGTATT
TACGGTAAACTGCCCACTTGGCAGTACATCAAGTGTATCATATGCCAAGTACGCCCCCTATTGACGTCAA
TGACGGTAAATGGCCCGCCTGGCATTATGCCCAGTACATGACCTTATGGGACTTTCCTACTTGGCAGTAC
ATCTACGTATTAGTCATCGCTATTACCATGGTGATGCGGTTTTGGCAGTACATCAATGGGCGTGGATAGC
GGTTTGACTCACGGGGATTTCCAAGTCTCCACCCCATTGACGTCAATGGGAGTTTGTTTTGGCACCAAAA
TCAACGGGACTTTCCAAAATGTCGTAACAACTCCGCCCCATTGACGCAAATGGGCGGTAGGCGTGTACGG
TGGGAGGTCTATATAAGCAGAGCTCTCTGGCTAACTAGAGAACCCACTGCTTACTGGCTTATCGAAATTA
ATACGACTCACTATAGGGAGACCCAAGCTGGCTAGCGTTTAAACTTAAGCTTGGTACCGAGCTCGGATCC
GAATTCCATGGCGTTCTGGGGTTGGCGCGCCGCGGCAGCCCTCCGGCTGTGGGGCCGGGTAGTTGAACGG
GTCGAGGCCGGGGGAGGCGTGGGGCCGTTTCATGCCTGCGGCTGTCGGCTGGTGCTTGGCGGCAGGGACG
ATGTGAGTGCGGGGCTGAGAGGCAGCCATGGGGCCCGCGGTGAGCCCTTGGACCCGGCGCGCCCCTTGCA
GAGGCCTCCCAGACCCGAGGTGCCCAGGGCATTCCGGAGGCAGCCGAGGGCAGCAGCTCCCAGTTTCTTC
TTTTCGAGTATTAAAGGTGGAAGAAGGTCCATATCTTTTTCTGTGGGTGCTTCAAGTGTTGTTGGAAGTG
GAGGCAGCAGTGACAAGGGGAAGCTTTCCCTGCAGGATGTAGCTGAGCTGATTCGGGCCAGAGCCTGCCA
GAGGGTGGTGGTCATGGTGGGGGCCGGCATCAGCACACCCAGTGGCATTCCAGACTTCAGATCGCCGGGG
AGTGGCCTGTACAGCAACCTCCAGCAGTACGATCTCCCGTACCCCGAGGCCATTTTTGAACTCCCATTCT
TCTTTCACAACCCCAAGCCCTTTTTCACTTTGGCCAAGGAGCTGTACCCTGGAAACTACAAGCCCAACGT
CACTCACTACTTTCTCCGGCTGCTTCATGACAAGGGGCTGCTTCTGCGGCTCTACACGCAGAACATCGAT
GGGCTTGAGAGAGTGTCGGGCATCCCTGCCTCAAAGCTGGTTGAAGCTTATGGAACCTTTGCCTCTGCCA
CCTGCACAGTCTGCCAAAGACCCTTCCCAGGGGAGGACATTCGGGCTGACGTGATGGCAGACAGGGTTCC
CCGCTGCCCGGTCTGCACCGGCGTTGTGAAGCCCGACATTGTGTTCTTTGGGGAGCCGCTGCCCCAGAGG
TTCTTGCTGCATGTGGTTGATTTCCCCATGGCAGATCTGCTGCTCATCCTTGGGACCTCCCTGGAGGTGG
AGCCTTTTGCCAGCTTGACCGAGGCCGTGCGGAGCTCAGTTCCCCGACTGCTCATCAACCGGGACTTGGT
GGGGCCCTTGGCTTGGCATCCTCGCAGCAGGGACGTGGCCCAGCTGGGGGACGTGGTTCACGGCGTGGAA
AGCCTAGTGGAGCTTCTGGGCTGGACAGAAGAGATGCGGGACCTTGTGCAGCGGGAAACTGGGAAGCTTG
ATGGACCAGACAAAGAATTCGGAGGATACCCATACGACGTCCCAGACTACGCTTAATCTAGAGGGCCCGT
TTAAACCCGCTGATCAGCCTCGACTGTGCCTTCTAGTTGCCAGCCATCTGTTGTTTGCCCCTCCCCCGTG
CCTTCCTTGACCCTGGAAGGTGCCACTCCCACTGTCCTTTCCTAATAAAATGAGGAAATTGCATCGCATT
GTCTGAGTAGGTGTCATTCTATTCTGGGGGGTGGGGTGGGGCAGGACAGCAAGGGGGAGGATTGGGAAGA
CAATAGCAGGCATGCTGGGGATGCGGTGGGCTCTATGGCTTCTGAGGCGGAAAGAACCAGCTGGGGCTCT
AGGGGGTATCCCC
[124 nt withheld, positions 2254-2377]
C
[91 nt withheld, positions 2379-2469]
A
[49 nt withheld, positions 2471-2519]
CCTTTGACGTTGGAGTCCACGTTCTTT
[37 nt withheld, positions 2547-2583]
ACCCTATCTCGGTCTATTCTTTTGATTTATAAGGGATTTTGCCGATTTCGGCCTATTGGTTAAAAAATGA
GCTGATTTAACAAAAATTTAACGCGAATTAATTCTGTGGAATGTGTGTCAGTTAGGGTGTGGAAAGTCCC
CAGGCTCCCCAGCAGGCAGAAGTATGCAAAGCATGCATCTCAATTAGTCAGCAACCAGGTGTGGAAAGTC
CCCAGGCTCCCCAGCAGGCAGAAGTATGCAAAGCATGCATCTCAATTAGTCAGCAACCATAGTCCCGCCC
CTAACTCCGCCCATCCCGCCCCTAACTCCGCCCAGTTCCGCCCATTCTCCGCCCCATGGCTGACTAATTT
TTTTTATTTATGCAGAGGCCGAGGCCGCCTCTGCCTCTGAGCTATTCCAGAAGTAGTGAGGAGGCTTTTT
TGGAGGCCTAGGCTTTTGCAAAAAGCTCCCGGGAGCTTGTATATCCATTTTCGGATCTGATCAAGAGACA
GGATGAGGATCGTTTCGCATGATTGAACAAGATGGATTGCACGCAGGTTCTCCGGCCGCTTGGGTGGAGA
GGCTATTCGGCTATGACTGGGCACAACAGACAATCGGCTGCTCTGATGCCGCCGTGTTCCGGCTGTCAGC
GCAGGGGCGCCCGGTTCTTTTTGTCAAGACCGACCTGTCCGGTGCCCTGAATGAACTGCAGGACGAGGCA
GCGCGGCTATCGTGGCTGGCCACGACGGGCGTTCCTTGCGCAGCTGTGCTCGACGTTGTCACTGAAGCGG
GAAGGGACTGGCTGCTATTGGGCGAAGTGCCGGGGCAGGATCTCCTGTCATCTCACCTTGCTCCTGCCGA
GAAAGTATCCATCATGGCTGATGCAATGCGGCGGCTGCATACGCTTGATCCGGCTACCTGCCCATTCGAC
CACCAAGCGAAACATCGCATCGAGCGAGCACGTACTCGGATGGAAGCCGGTCTTGTCGATCAGGATGATC
TGGACGAAGAGCATCAGGGGCTCGCGCCAGCCGAACTGTTCGCCAGGCTCAAGGCGCGCATGCCCGACGG
CGAGGATCTCGTCGTGACCCATGGCGATGCCTGCTTGCCGAATATCATGGTGGAAAATGGCCGCTTTTCT
GGATTCATCGACTGTGGCCGGCTGGGTGTGGCGGACCGCTATCAGGACATAGCGTTGGCTACCCGTGATA
TTGCTGAAGAGCTTGGCGGCGAATGGGCTGACCGCTTCCTCGTGCTTTACGGTATCGCCGCTCCCGATTC
GCAGCGCATCGCCTTCTATCGCCTTCTTGACGAGTTCTTCTGAGCGGGACTCTGGGGTTCGAAATGACCG
ACCAAGCGACGCCCAACCTGCCATCACGAGATTTCGATTCCACCGCCGCCTTCTATGAAAGGTTGGGCTT
CGGAATCGTTTTCCGGGACGCCGGCTGGATGATCCTCCAGCGCGGGGATCTCATGCTGGAGTTCTTCGCC
CACCCCAACTTGTTTATTGCAGCTTATAATGGTTACAAATAAAGCAATAGCATCACAAATTTCACAAATA
AAGCATTTTTTTCACTGCATTCTAGTTGTGGTTTGTCCAAACTCATCAATGTATCTTATCATGTCTGTAT
ACCGTCGACCTCTAGCTAGAGCTTGGCGTAATCATGGTCATAGCTGTTTCCTGTGTGAAATTGTTATCCG
CTCACAATTCCACACAACATACGAGCCGGAAGCATAAAGTGTAAAGCCTGGGGTGCCTAATGAGTGAGCT
AACTCACATTAATTGCGTTGCGCTCACTGCCCGCTTTCCAGTCGGGAAACCTGTCGTGCCAGCTGCATTA
ATGAATCGGCCAACGCGCGGGGAGAGGCGGTTTGCGTATTGGGCGCTCTTCCGCTTCCTCGCTCACTGAC
TCGCTGCGCTCGGTCGTTCGGCTGCGGCGAGCGGTATCAGCTCACTCAAAGGCGGTAATACGGTTATCCA
CAGAATCAGGGGATAACGCAGGAAAGAACATGTGAGCAAAAGGCCAGCAAAAGGCCAGGAACCGTAAAAA
GGCCGCGTTGCTGGCGTTTTTCCATAGGCTCCGCCCCCCTGACGAGCATCACAAAAATCGACGCTCAAGT
CAGAGGTGGCGAAACCCGACAGGACTATAAAGATACCAGGCGTTTCCCCCTGGAAGCTCCCTCGTGCGCT
CTCCTGTTCCGACCCTGCCGCTTACCGGATACCTGTCCGCCTTTCTCCCTTCGGGAAGCGTGGCGCTTTC
TCATAGCTCACGCTGTAGGTATCTCAGTTCGGTGTAGGTCGTTCGCTCCAAGCTGGGCTGTGTGCACGAA
CCCCCCGTTCAGCCCGACCGCTGCGCCTTATCCGGTAACTATCGTCTTGAGTCCAACCCGGTAAGACACG
ACTTATCGCCACTGGCAGCAGCCACTGGTAACAGGATTAGCAGAGCGAGGTATGTAGGCGGTGCTACAGA
GTTCTTGAAGTGGTGGCCTAACTACGGCTACACTAGAAGAACAGTATTTGGTATCTGCGCTCTGCTGAAG
CCAGTTACCTTCGGAAAAAGAGTTGGTAGCTCTTGATCCGGCAAACAAACCACCGCTGGTAGCGGTGGTT
TTTTTGTTTGCAAGCAGCAGATTACGCGCAGAAAAAAAGGATCTCAAGAAGATCCTTTGATCTTTTCTAC
GGGGTCTGACGCTCAGTGGAACGAAAACTCACGTTAAGGGATTTTGGTCATGAGATTATCAAAAAGGATC
TTCACCTAGATCCTTTTAAATTAAAAATGAAGTTTTAAATCAATCTAAAGTATATATGAGTAAACTTGGT
CTGACAGTTACCAATGCTTAATCAGTGAGGCACCTATCTCAGCGATCTGTCTATTTCGTTCATCCATAGT
TGCCTGACTCCCCGTCGTGTAGATAACTACGATACGGGAGGGCTTACCATCTGGCCCCAGTGCTGCAATG
ATACCGCGAGACCCACGCTCACCGGCTCCAGATTTATCAGCAATAAACCAGCCAGCCGGAAGGGCCGAGC
GCAGAAGTGGTCCTGCAACTTTATCCGCCTCCATCCAGTCTATTAATTGTTGCCGGGAAGCTAGAGTAAG
TAGTTCGCCAGTTAATAGTTTGCGCAACGTTGTTGCCATTGCTACAGGCATCGTGGTGTCACGCTCGTCG
TTTGGTATGGCTTCATTCAGCTCCGGTTCCCAACGATCAAGGCGAGTTACATGATCCCCCATGTTGTGCA
AAAAAGCGGTTAGCTCCTTCGGTCCTCCGATCGTTGTCAGAAGTAAGTTGGCCGCAGTGTTATCACTCAT
GGTTATGGCAGCACTGCATAATTCTCTTACTGTCATGCCATCCGTAAGATGCTTTTCTGTGACTGGTGAG
TACTCAACCAAGTCATTCTGAGAATAGTGTATGCGGCGACCGAGTTGCTCTTGCCCGGCGTCAATACGGG
ATAATACCGCGCCACATAGCAGAACTTTAAAAGTGCTCATCATTGGAAAACGTTCTTCGGGGCGAAAACT
CTCAAGGATCTTACCGCTGTTGAGATCCAGTTCGATGTAACCCACTCGTGCACCCAACTGATCTTCAGCA
TCTTTTACTTTCACCAGCGTTTCTGGGTGAGCAAAAACAGGAAGGCAAAATGCCGCAAAAAAGGGAATAA
GGGCGACACGGAAATGTTGAATACTCATACTCTTCCTTTTTCAATATTATTGAAGCATTTATCAGGGTTA
TTGTCTCATGAGCGGATACATATTTGAATGTATTTAGAAAAATAAACAAATAGGGGTTCCGCGCACATTT
CCCCGAAAAGTGCCACCTGACGTCGACGGATCGGGAGATCTCCCGATCCCCTATGGTGCACTCTCAGTAC
AATCTGCTCTGATGCCGCATAGTTAAGCCAGTATCTGCTCCCTGCTTGTGTGTTGGAGGTCGCTGAGTAG
TGCGCGAGCAAAATTTAAGCTACAACAAGGCAAGGCTTGACCGACAATTGCATGAAGAATCTGCTTAGGG
TTAGGCGTTTTGCGCTGCTTCGCGATGTACGGGCCAGATATACGCGTT
