>Addgene plasmid #24492 | pcDNA3.1hSIRT3_H248Y_HA | addgene partial sequence | sequence record 30230 | 24492 with BGH-rev
CTCTAGATTAAGCGTAGTCTGGGACGTCGTATGGGTATCCTCCGAATTCTTTGTCTGGTCCATCAAGCTT
CCCAGTTTCCCGCTGCACAAGGTCCCGCATCTCTTCTGTCCAGCCCAGAAGCTCCACTAGGCTTTCCACG
CCGTGAACCACGTCCCCCAGCTGGGCCACGTCCCTGCTGCGAGGATGCCAAGCCAAGGGCCCCACCAAGT
CCCGGTTGATGAGCAGTCGGGGAACTGAGCTCCGCACGGCCTCGGTCAAGCTGGCAAAAGGCTCCACCTC
CAGGGAGGTCCCAAGGATGAGCAGCAGATCTGCCATGGGGAAATCAACCACATGCAGCAAGAACCTCTGG
GGCAGCGGCTCCCCAAAGAACACAATGTCGGGCTTCACAACGCCGGTGCAGACCGGGCAGCGGGGAACCC
TGTCTGCCATCACGTCAGCCCGAATGTCCTCCCCTGGGAAGGGTCTTTGGCAGACTGTGCAGGTGGCAGA
GGCAAAGGTTCCATAAGCTTCAACCAGCTTTGAGGCAGGGATGCCCGACACTCTCTCAAGCCCATCGATG
TTCTGCGTGTAGAGCCGCAGAAGCAGCCCCTTGTCATGAAGCAGCCGGAGAAAGTAGTGAGTGACGTTGG
GCTTGTAGTTTCCAGGGTACAGCTCCTTGGCCAAAGTGAAAAAGGGCTTGGGGTTGTGAAAGAAGAATGG
GAGTTCAAAAATGGCCTCGGGGTACGGGAGATCGTACTGCTGGAGGTTGCTGTACAGGCCACTCCCCGGC
GATCTGAAGTC
