>Addgene plasmid #24492 | pcDNA3.1hSIRT3_H248Y_HA | addgene partial sequence | sequence record 39842 | T7 5'-TAATACGACTCACTATAGGG-3'
AGCTTGGTACCGAGCTCGGATCCGAATTCCATGGCGTTCTGGGGTTGGCGCGCCGCGGCAGCCCTCCGGC
TGTGGGGCCGGGTAGTTGAACGGGTCGAGGCCGGGGGAGGCGTGGGGCCGTTTCATGCCTGCGGCTGTCG
GCTGGTGCTTGGCGGCAGGGACGATGTGAGTGCGGGGCTGAGAGGCAGCCATGGGGCCCGCGGTGAGCCC
TTGGACCCGGCGCGCCCCTTGCAGAGGCCTCCCAGACCCGAGGTGCCCAGGGCATTCCGGAGGCAGCCGA
GGGCAGCAGCTCCCAGTTTCTTCTTTTCGAGTATTAAAGGTGGAAGAAGGTCCATATCTTTTTCTGTGGG
TGCTTCAAGTGTTGTTGGAAGTGGAGGCAGCAGTGACAAGGGGAAGCTTTCCCTGCAGGATGTAGCTGAG
CTGATTCGGGCCAGAGCCTGCCAGAGGGTGGTGGTCATGGTGGGGGCCGGCATCAGCACACCCAGTGGCA
TTCCAGACTTCAGATCGCCGGGGAGTGGCCTGTACAGCAACCTCCAGCAGTACGATCTCCCGTACCCCGA
GGCCATTTTTGAACTCCCATTCTTCTTTCACAACCCCAAGCCCTTTTTCACTTTGGCCAAGGAGCTGTAC
CCTGGAAACTACAAGCCCAA
